Addgene plasmid #232991: pAG415Gal_Gcn4 WW+HA
Purpose: Galactose iduced expression of Gcn4 WW+HA in yeast
Depositing lab: Aseem Ansari & Tanja Mittag. Depositing organization: St. Jude Children's Research Hospital. Publication: Reconciling competing models on the roles of condensates and soluble complexes in transcription factor function. Bremer A, Lang WH, Kempen RP, Sweta K, Taylor AB, Borgia MB, Ansari AZ, Mittag T. bioRxiv [Preprint]. 2024 Nov 22:2024.11.21.624739. doi: 10.1101/2024.11.21.624739. PubMed 39605529.
Backbone
  Vector backbone: pAG415Gal-ccdB
  Backbone manufacturer: Susan Lindquist (Addgene #14145)
  Vector type: Yeast Expression
  Selectable markers: LEU2
Growth in bacteria
  Bacterial resistance: Ampicillin, 100 μg/mL
  Growth temperature: 37°C
  Growth strain: DH5alpha
  Copy number: High Copy
Gene/Insert
  Gene/Insert name: Gcn4 WW+
  Species: S. cerevisiae (budding yeast)
  Mutation: E109N, S117D, T121W, N126W, T132W
  Promoter: Gal1
  Tag / fusion protein: TEV cleavage site (N terminal on insert); 3xHA (C terminal on insert)
  Cloning method: Gateway Cloning
Terms and licenses: Academic/Nonprofit Terms; Industry Terms: Not Available to Industry
Depositor comments: Please visit https://doi.org/10.1101/2024.11.21.624739 for bioRxiv preprint.
How to cite: pAG415Gal_Gcn4 WW+HA was a gift from Aseem Ansari & Tanja Mittag (Addgene plasmid # 232991 ; http://n2t.net/addgene:232991 ; RRID:Addgene_232991)
