[The description below was written by a language model from this plasmid's Addgene catalogue record and pLannotate feature annotations shown in this document.]
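Description:
pAG415Gal_Gcn4 WW+HA is a yeast expression plasmid for galactose-induced production of a mutant form of the Saccharomyces cerevisiae transcription factor Gcn4. It is built on the Gateway destination vector pAG415Gal-ccdB. It is a shuttle vector. In yeast, a CEN6/ARS element provides stable, low-copy centromeric maintenance, and the LEU2 gene under its own promoter allows selection in leucine auxotrophs. In E. coli it replicates from a high-copy ColE1/pUC-type origin and is selected with ampicillin through the bla gene. An f1 origin and remnants of the pBluescript lac/lacZα region, with flanking T3 and T7 promoters, are carried over from the parent backbone and play no role in yeast expression.

The expression cassette places the insert between the GAL1 promoter, which is activated by Gal4 in the presence of galactose, and the CYC1 transcription terminator. The coding sequence was introduced by Gateway recombination and is flanked by attB1 and attB2 sites that replace the ccdB counter-selection cassette of the parent vector. It begins with an N-terminal TEV protease cleavage site and ends with a C-terminal 3xHA epitope tag for immunodetection. The "WW+" variant carries the substitutions E109N, S117D, T121W, N126W and T132W. The automated annotation does not label Gcn4 directly and marks only a short stretch as similar to cpc-1, the Neurospora crassa homologue of Gcn4. The associated publication title concerns the roles of condensates and soluble complexes in transcription factor function. This suggests the plasmid is used to test how these changes affect Gcn4 activity in yeast, though the record does not state what the mutations are intended to do.
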