Features (pLannotate 1.2.2; 28 found; start..end, strand, type, name):
     69..572     -  misc_feature   CEN/ARS: S. cerevisiae CEN6 centromere fused to an autonomously replicating sequence
    609..713     +  promoter       AmpR promoter: bla
    714..1574    +  CDS            AmpR: β-lactamase; bla; confers resistance to ampicillin, carbenicillin, and related antibiotics
   1745..2333    +  rep_origin     ori: high-copy-number ColE1/pMB1/pBR322/pUC origin of replication
   2516..2608    +  CDS            lacI (fragment): lac repressor; lacI; The lac repressor binds to the lac operator to inhibit transcription in E. coli. This inhibition can be relieved by adding lactose or isopropyl-β-D-thiogalactopyranoside (IPTG).
   2621..2642    +  protein_bind   CAP binding site: CAP binding activates transcription in the presence of cAMP. E. coli catabolite activator protein
   2657..2687    +  promoter       lac promoter: promoter for the E. coli lac operon
   2695..2711    +  protein_bind   lac operator: The lac repressor binds to the lac operator to inhibit transcription in E. coli. This inhibition can be relieved by adding lactose or isopropyl-β-D-thiogalactopyranoside (IPTG). lac repressor encoded by lacI
   2756..2774    +  promoter       T3 promoter: promoter for bacteriophage T3 RNA polymerase
   2798..3239    +  promoter       GAL1 promoter: S. cerevisiae GAL1; inducible promoter, regulated by Gal4
   3254..3274    +  misc_feature   MCS (fragment): pBluescript multiple cloning site
   3278..3302    +  protein_bind   attB1: mutant version of attB; recombination site for the Gateway® BP reaction BP Clonase™
   3308..3324    +  CDS            TEV site (fragment): tobacco etch virus (TEV) protease recognition and cleavage site
   3497..3610    +  CDS            cpc-1 (fragment): CPC1_NEUCR - Experimental evidence at protein level: Swiss-Prot protein existence level 1. In N.crassa grown under amino acid starvation conditions, this protein is required for increasing the transcription of the genes coding for many amino acid biosynthetic pathways enzymes. This transcription factor binds and recognize the DNA sequence: 5'-TGACTC- 3'. From Neurospora crassa (strain ATCC 24698 / 74-OR23-1A / CBS 708.71 / DSM 1257 / FGSC 987).
   3689..3778    +  CDS            3xHA: three tandem HA epitope tags
   3789..3813    -  protein_bind   attB2: mutant version of attB; recombination site for the Gateway® BP reaction BP Clonase™
   3817..3842    +  misc_feature   MCS (fragment): pBluescript multiple cloning site
   3847..4094    +  terminator     CYC1 terminator: S. cerevisiae CYC1; transcription terminator for CYC1
   4113..4131    -  promoter       T7 promoter: promoter for bacteriophage T7 RNA polymerase
   4139..4294    +  CDS            lacZα (fragment): LacZα fragment of β-galactosidase; lacZ fragment
   4298..4726    +  rep_origin     f1 ori (sequence partly withheld): f1 bacteriophage origin of replication; arrow indicates direction of (+) strand synthesis
   4754..4806    -  misc_feature   bom (fragment): basis of mobility region from pBR322
   4837..4914    +  CDS            YO192_YEAST (fragment): Experimental evidence at protein level: Swiss-Prot protein existence level 1. From Saccharomyces cerevisiae (strain ATCC 204508 / S288c) (Baker's yeast).
   5054..5461    +  promoter       LEU2 promoter: S. cerevisiae LEU2
   5462..6556    +  CDS            LEU2: 3-isopropylmalate dehydrogenase, required for leucine biosynthesis; S. cerevisiae LEU2; yeast auxotrophic marker
   6918..7034    -  CDS            NFS1 (fragment): NFS1_YEAST - Also known as SPL1 From Saccharomyces cerevisiae (strain ATCC 204508 / S288c) (Baker's yeast).
   7033..7083    -  misc_feature   bom (fragment): basis of mobility region from pBR322
   7185..7220    -  CDS            rop (fragment): Rop protein, which maintains plasmids at low copy number; rop
>Addgene plasmid #232991 | pAG415Gal_Gcn4 WW+HA | addgene full sequence | sequence record 465961 | Addgene NGS Result
ACGAAAGGGCCTCGTGATACGCCTATTTTTATAGGTTAATGTCATGATAATAATGGTTTCTTAGGACGGA
TCGCTTGCCTGTAACTTACACGCGCCTCGTATCTTTTAATGATGGAATAATTTGGGAATTTACTCTGTGT
TTATTTATTTTTATGTTTTGTATTTGGATTTTAGAAAGTAAATAAAGAAGGTAGAAGAGTTACGGAATGA
AGAAAAAAAAATAAACAAAGGTTTAAAAAATTTCAACAAAAAGCGTACTTTACATATATATTTATTAGAC
AAGAAAAGCAGATTAAATAGATATACATTCGATTAACGATAAGTAAAATGTAAAATCACAGGATTTTCGT
GTGTGGTCTTCTACACAGACAAGATGAAACAATTCGGCATTAATACCTGAGAGCAGGAAGAGCAAGATAA
AAGGTAGTATTTGTTGGCGATCCCCCTAGAGTCTTTTACATCTTCGGAAAACAAAAACTATTTTTTCTTT
AATTTCTTTTTTTACTTTCTATTTTTAATTTATATATTTATATTAAAAAATTTAAATTATAATTATTTTT
ATAGCACGTGATGAAAAGGACCCAGGTGGCACTTTTCGGGGAAATGTGCGCGGAACCCCTATTTGTTTAT
TTTTCTAAATACATTCAAATATGTATCCGCTCATGAGACAATAACCCTGATAAATGCTTCAATAATATTG
AAAAAGGAAGAGTATGAGTATTCAACATTTCCGTGTCGCCCTTATTCCCTTTTTTGCGGCATTTTGCCTT
CCTGTTTTTGCTCACCCAGAAACGCTGGTGAAAGTAAAAGATGCTGAAGATCAGTTGGGTGCACGAGTGG
GTTACATCGAACTGGATCTCAACAGCGGTAAGATCCTTGAGAGTTTTCGCCCCGAAGAACGTTTTCCAAT
GATGAGCACTTTTAAAGTTCTGCTATGTGGCGCGGTATTATCCCGTATTGACGCCGGGCAAGAGCAACTC
GGTCGCCGCATACACTATTCTCAGAATGACTTGGTTGAGTACTCACCAGTCACAGAAAAGCATCTTACGG
ATGGCATGACAGTAAGAGAATTATGCAGTGCTGCCATAACCATGAGTGATAACACTGCGGCCAACTTACT
TCTGACAACGATCGGAGGACCGAAGGAGCTAACCGCTTTTTTGCACAACATGGGGGATCATGTAACTCGC
CTTGATCGTTGGGAACCGGAGCTGAATGAAGCCATACCAAACGACGAGCGTGACACCACGATGCCTGTAG
CAATGGCAACAACGTTGCGCAAACTATTAACTGGCGAACTACTTACTCTAGCTTCCCGGCAACAATTAAT
AGACTGGATGGAGGCGGATAAAGTTGCAGGACCACTTCTGCGCTCGGCCCTTCCGGCTGGCTGGTTTATT
GCTGATAAATCTGGAGCCGGTGAGCGTGGGTCTCGCGGTATCATTGCAGCACTGGGGCCAGATGGTAAGC
CCTCCCGTATCGTAGTTATCTACACGACGGGGAGTCAGGCAACTATGGATGAACGAAATAGACAGATCGC
TGAGATAGGTGCCTCACTGATTAAGCATTGGTAACTGTCAGACCAAGTTTACTCATATATACTTTAGATT
GATTTAAAACTTCATTTTTAATTTAAAAGGATCTAGGTGAAGATCCTTTTTGATAATCTCATGACCAAAA
TCCCTTAACGTGAGTTTTCGTTCCACTGAGCGTCAGACCCCGTAGAAAAGATCAAAGGATCTTCTTGAGA
TCCTTTTTTTCTGCGCGTAATCTGCTGCTTGCAAACAAAAAAACCACCGCTACCAGCGGTGGTTTGTTTG
CCGGATCAAGAGCTACCAACTCTTTTTCCGAAGGTAACTGGCTTCAGCAGAGCGCAGATACCAAATACTG
TTCTTCTAGTGTAGCCGTAGTTAGGCCACCACTTCAAGAACTCTGTAGCACCGCCTACATACCTCGCTCT
GCTAATCCTGTTACCAGTGGCTGCTGCCAGTGGCGATAAGTCGTGTCTTACCGGGTTGGACTCAAGACGA
TAGTTACCGGATAAGGCGCAGCGGTCGGGCTGAACGGGGGGTTCGTGCACACAGCCCAGCTTGGAGCGAA
CGACCTACACCGAACTGAGATACCTACAGCGTGAGCTATGAGAAAGCGCCACGCTTCCCGAAGGGAGAAA
GGCGGACAGGTATCCGGTAAGCGGCAGGGTCGGAACAGGAGAGCGCACGAGGGAGCTTCCAGGGGGAAAC
GCCTGGTATCTTTATAGTCCTGTCGGGTTTCGCCACCTCTGACTTGAGCGTCGATTTTTGTGATGCTCGT
CAGGGGGGCGGAGCCTATGGAAAAACGCCAGCAACGCGGCCTTTTTACGGTTCCTGGCCTTTTGCTGGCC
TTTTGCTCACATGTTCTTTCCTGCGTTATCCCCTGATTCTGTGGATAACCGTATTACCGCCTTTGAGTGA
GCTGATACCGCTCGCCGCAGCCGAACGACCGAGCGCAGCGAGTCAGTGAGCGAGGAAGCGGAAGAGCGCC
CAATACGCAAACCGCCTCTCCCCGCGCGTTGGCCGATTCATTAATGCAGCTGGCACGACAGGTTTCCCGA
CTGGAAAGCGGGCAGTGAGCGCAACGCAATTAATGTGAGTTAGCTCACTCATTAGGCACCCCAGGCTTTA
CACTTTATGCTTCCGGCTCGTATGTTGTGTGGAATTGTGAGCGGATAACAATTTCACACAGGAAACAGCT
ATGACCATGATTACGCCAAGCGCGCAATTAACCCTCACTAAAGGGAACAAAAGCTGGAGCTCTAGTACGG
ATTAGAAGCCGCCGAGCGGGTGACAGCCCTCCGAAGGAAGACTCTCCTCCGTGCGTCCTCGTCTTCACCG
GTCGCGTTCCTGAAACGCAGATGTGCCTCGCGCCGCACTGCTCCGAACAATAAAGATTCTACAATACTAG
CTTTTATGGTTATGAAGAGGAAAAATTGGCAGTAACCTGGCCCCACAAACCTTCAAATGAACGAATCAAA
TTAACAACCATAGGATGATAATGCGATTAGTTTTTTAGCCTTATTTCTGGGGTAATTAATCAGCGAAGCG
ATGATTTTTGATCTATTAACAGATATATAAATGCAAAAACTGCATAACCACTTTAACTAATACTTTCAAC
ATTTTCGGTTTGTATTACTTCTTATTCAAATGTAATAAAAGTATCAACAAAAAATTGTTAATATACCTCT
ATACTTTAACGTCAAGGAGAAAAAACCCCGGATTCTAGAACTAGTGGATCCCCCATCACAAGTTTGTACA
AAAAAGCAGGCTTCGAGAACCTGTATTTTCAGGGTCATATGAGCACCGATAGCACCCCGATGTTTAACTA
TGAAAATCTGGAAGATAACGATAAAGAATGGTGGTCCCTGTTTGATTGGGATATTCCGGTTACCTGGGAT
GATGTTAGCCTGGCAGATAAAGCAATTGAAAGCGGTAGCGGTTCAGGTAGCGGTAGTCCGGAATCCAGTG
ATCCTGCTGCTCTAAAACGTGCTAGAAACACTGAAGCCGCCAGGCGTTCTCGTGCGAGAAAGTTGCAAAG
AATGAAACAACTTGAAGACAAGGTTGAAGAATTGCTTTCGAAAAATTATCACTTGGAAAATGAGGTTGCC
AGATTAAAGAAATTAGTTGGCGAACGCACCGGTGGTGGATCCGGTGGTTACCCATACGATGTTCCTGACT
ATGCGGGCTATCCCTATGACGTCCCGGACTATGCAGGATCCTATCCGTATGACGTTCCAGATTACGCTGC
TCAGTAAGACCCAGCTTTCTTGTACAAAGTGGTGATGGGCTGCAGGAATTCGATATCAAGCTCGAGTCAT
GTAATTAGTTATGTCACGCTTACATTCACGCCCTCCCCCCACATCCGCTCTAACCGAAAAGGAAGGAGTT
AGACAACCTGAAGTCTAGGTCCCTATTTATTTTTTTATAGTTATGTTAGTATTAAGAACGTTATTTATAT
TTCAAATTTTTCTTTTTTTTCTGTACAGACGCGTGTACGCATGTAACATTATACTGAAAACCTTGCTTGA
GAAGGTTTTGGGACGCTCGAAGGCTTTAATTTGCGGCCGGTACCCAATTCGCCCTATAGTGAGTCGTATT
ACGCGCGCTCACTGGCCGTCGTTTTACAACGTCGTGACTGGGAAAACCCTGGCGTTACCCAACTTAATCG
CCTTGCAGCACATCCCCCTTTCGCCAGCTGGCGTAATAGCGAAGAGGCCCGCACCGATCGCCCTTCCCAA
CAGTTGCGCAGCCTGAATGGCGAATGG
[124 nt withheld, positions 4298-4421]
C
[91 nt withheld, positions 4423-4513]
A
[49 nt withheld, positions 4515-4563]
CCTTTGACGTTGGAGTCCACGTTCTTT
[37 nt withheld, positions 4591-4627]
ACCCTATCTCGGTCTATTCTTTTGATTTATAAGGGATTTTGCCGATTTCGGCCTATTGGTTAAAAAATGA
GCTGATTTAACAAAAATTTAACGCGAATTTTAACAAAATATTAACGCTTACAATTTCCTGATGCGGTATT
TTCTCCTTACGCATCTGTGCGGTATTTCACACCGCATATCGACCGGTCGAGGAGAACTTCTAGTATATCT
ACATACCTAATATTATTGCCTTATTAAAAATGGAATCCCAACAATTACATCAAAATCCACATTCTCTTCA
AAATCAATTGTCCTGTACTTCCTTGTTCATGTGTGTTCAAAAACGTTATATTTATAGGATAATTATACTC
TATTTCTCAACAAGTAATTGGTTGTTTGGCCGAGCGGTCTAAGGCGCCTGATTCAAGAAATATCTTGACC
GCAGTTAACTGTGGGAATACTCAGGTATCGTAAGATGCAAGAGTTCGAATCTCTTAGCAACCATTATTTT
TTTCCTCAACATAACGAGAACACACAGGGGCGCTATCGCACAGAATCAAATTCGATGACTGGAAATTTTT
TGTTAATTTCAGAGGTCGCCTGACGCATATACCTTTTTCAACTGAAAAATTGGGAGAAAAAGGAAAGGTG
AGAGCGCCGGAACCGGCTTTTCATATAGAATAGAGAAGCGTTCATGACTAAATGCTTGCATCACAATACT
TGAAGTTGACAATATTATTTAAGGACCTATTGTTTTTTCCAATAGGTGGTTAGCAATCGTCTTACTTTCT
AACTTTTCTTACCTTTTACATTTCAGCAATATATATATATATATTTCAAGGATATACCATTCTAATGTCT
GCCCCTAAGAAGATCGTCGTTTTGCCAGGTGACCACGTTGGTCAAGAAATCACAGCCGAAGCCATTAAGG
TTCTTAAAGCTATTTCTGATGTTCGTTCCAATGTCAAGTTCGATTTCGAAAATCATTTAATTGGTGGTGC
TGCTATCGATGCTACAGGTGTTCCACTTCCAGATGAGGCGCTGGAAGCCTCCAAGAAGGCTGATGCCGTT
TTGTTAGGTGCTGTGGGTGGTCCTAAATGGGGTACCGGTAGTGTTAGACCTGAACAAGGTTTACTAAAAA
TCCGTAAAGAACTTCAATTGTACGCCAACTTAAGACCATGTAACTTTGCATCCGACTCTCTTTTAGACTT
ATCTCCAATCAAGCCACAATTTGCTAAAGGTACTGACTTCGTTGTTGTCAGAGAATTAGTGGGAGGTATT
TACTTTGGTAAGAGAAAGGAAGACGATGGTGATGGTGTCGCTTGGGATAGTGAACAATACACCGTTCCAG
AAGTGCAAAGAATCACAAGAATGGCCGCTTTCATGGCCCTACAACATGAGCCACCATTGCCTATTTGGTC
CTTGGATAAAGCTAATGTTTTGGCCTCTTCAAGATTATGGAGAAAAACTGTGGAGGAAACCATCAAGAAC
GAATTCCCTACATTGAAGGTTCAACATCAATTGATTGATTCTGCCGCCATGATCCTAGTTAAGAACCCAA
CCCACCTAAATGGTATTATAATCACCAGCAACATGTTTGGTGATATCATCTCCGATGAAGCCTCCGTTAT
CCCAGGTTCCTTGGGTTTGTTGCCATCTGCGTCCTTGGCCTCTTTGCCAGACAAGAACACCGCATTTGGT
TTGTACGAACCATGCCACGGTTCTGCTCCAGATTTGCCAAAGAATAAGGTCAACCCTATCGCCACTATCT
TGTCTGCTGCAATGATGTTGAAATTGTCATTGAACTTGCCTGAAGAAGGTAAGGCCATTGAAGATGCAGT
TAAAAAGGTTTTGGATGCAGGTATCAGAACTGGTGATTTAGGTGGTTCCAACAGTACCACCGAAGTCGGT
GATGCTGTCGCCGAAGAAGTTAAGAAAATCCTTGCTTAAAAAGATTCTCTTTTTTTATGATATTTGTACA
TAAACTTTATAAATGAAATTCATAATAGAAACGACACGAAATTACAAAATGGAATATGTTCATAGGGTAG
ACGAAACTATATACGCAATCTACATACATTTATCAAGAAGGAGAAAAAGGAGGATGTAAAGGAATACAGG
TAAGCAAATTGATACTAATGGCTCAACGTGATAAGGAAAAAGAATTGCACTTTAACATTAATATTGACAA
GGAGGAGGGCACCACACAAAAAGTTAGGTGTAACAGAAAATCATGAAACTATGATTCCTAATTTATATAT
TGGAGGATTTTCTCTAAAAAAAAAAAAATACAACAAATAAAAAACACTCAATGACCTGACCATTTGATGG
AGTTTAAGTCAATACCTTCTTGAACCATTTCCCATAATGGTGAAAGTTCCCTCAAGAATTTTACTCTGTC
AGAAACGGCCTTAACGACGTAGTCGATATGGTGCACTCTCAGTACAATCTGCTCTGATGCCGCATAGTTA
AGCCAGCCCCGACACCCGCCAACACCCGCTGACGCGCCCTGACGGGCTTGTCTGCTCCCGGCATCCGCTT
ACAGACAAGCTGTGACCGTCTCCGGGAGCTGCATGTGTCAGAGGTTTTCACCGTCATCACCGAAACGCGC
GAG
